Addgene plasmid #49372: pRF-SrpR
Depositing lab: Christopher Voigt. Depositing organization: Massachusetts Institute of Technology. Publication: Genomic mining of prokaryotic repressors for orthogonal logic gates. Stanton BC, Nielsen AA, Tamsir A, Clancy K, Peterson T, Voigt CA. Nat Chem Biol. 2013 Dec 8. doi: 10.1038/nchembio.1411. PubMed 24316737.
Backbone
  Vector backbone: pEXT20
  Vector type: Bacterial Expression, Synthetic Biology
Growth in bacteria
  Bacterial resistance: Ampicillin, 100 μg/mL
  Growth temperature: 37°C
  Growth strain: DH10B
  Copy number: Low Copy
Gene/Insert
  Gene/Insert name: SrpR repressor
  Species: Pseudomonas putida
  Cloning method: Ligation Independent Cloning
  Sequencing primers: 5′ NA; 3′ EGFP-N
Terms and licenses: Academic/Nonprofit Terms; Industry Terms: Not Available to Industry
Depositor comments: Plasmid also contains YFP reporter (whose expression is controlled by a constitutive promoter containing an operator site for the indicated repressor).
How to cite: pRF-SrpR was a gift from Christopher Voigt (Addgene plasmid # 49372 ; http://n2t.net/addgene:49372 ; RRID:Addgene_49372)
