[The description below was written by a language model from this plasmid's Addgene catalogue record and pLannotate feature annotations shown in this document.]
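Description:
pRF-SrpR is a low-copy bacterial expression plasmid for synthetic biology, built on the pEXT20 backbone. It combines an inducible repressor gene and a matching fluorescent reporter on one molecule. It is selected with ampicillin through a bla (AmpR) cassette. The only complete plasmid replication origin annotated is p15A, which fits the low-copy designation. The ColE1-type, RSF and bom annotations are short fragments, as are the chloramphenicol and tetracycline resistance annotations, and these appear to be backbone remnants. An f1 phage origin is also present.

The insert is SrpR, a repressor from Pseudomonas putida that natively represses the srpABC operon together with SrpS. Its coding sequence sits downstream of a tac promoter with a symmetric lac operator. A lacI gene with its own promoter is carried on the plasmid, so SrpR expression should be held off by Lac repressor and induced with IPTG. The srpR gene is followed by rrnB T1 and T7Te terminators, which insulate it from the reporter unit that follows. That unit is an EYFP gene preceded by a fragment of the constitutive J23119 promoter. According to the depositor, this constitutive promoter contains an operator site for SrpR, so YFP fluorescence falls as the repressor is induced. Further rrnB terminators (T1 and T2) lie just after the EYFP coding sequence across the circular junction.

A luxR coding sequence from Aliivibrio fischeri is also annotated, but the record does not explain its role in this construct. The plasmid comes from work mining prokaryotic repressors for orthogonal logic gates. It is suited to measuring the response function of SrpR against its cognate promoter, that is, a NOT-gate style input–output relationship.
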