Features (pLannotate 1.2.2; 23 found; start..end, strand, type, name):
     91..206     +  ncRNA          5S rRNA: Accession: RF00001 - 5S ribosomal RNA
    210..296     +  terminator     rrnB T1 terminator: Escherichia coli rrnB; transcription terminator T1 from the E. coli rrnB gene
    388..415     +  terminator     rrnB T2 terminator: transcription terminator T2 from the E. coli rrnB gene
    434..523     +  promoter       AmpR promoter: bla
    526..1386    +  CDS            AmpR: β-lactamase; bla; confers resistance to ampicillin, carbenicillin, and related antibiotics
   1428..1883    +  rep_origin     f1 ori (sequence partly withheld): f1 bacteriophage origin of replication; arrow indicates direction of (+) strand synthesis
   1994..2227    +  rep_origin     ori (fragment): high-copy-number ColE1/pMB1/pBR322/pUC origin of replication
   2438..2583    -  CDS            CmR (fragment): chloramphenicol acetyltransferase; cat; confers resistance to chloramphenicol
   2585..2606    +  misc_feature   bom (fragment): basis of mobility region from pBR322
   2705..2760    -  rep_origin     RSF ori (fragment): Plasmids containing the RSF 1030 origin of replication can be propagated in E. coli cells that contain additional plasmids with compatible origins.
   2848..3393    -  rep_origin     p15A ori: Plasmids containing the medium-copy-number p15A origin of replication can be propagated in E. coli cells that contain a second plasmid with the ColE1 origin.
   3426..3546    -  CDS            TcR (fragment): tetracycline efflux protein; tet; confers resistance to tetracycline
   3556..3574    +  promoter       tet promoter (fragment): E. coli promoter for tetracycline efflux protein gene
   3670..4419    -  CDS            luxR: LUXR_ALIFS - Experimental evidence at protein level: Swiss-Prot protein existence level 1. Transcriptional activator of the bioluminescence operon. Binds to the OHHL autoinducer. From Aliivibrio fischeri (Vibrio fischeri).
   4462..5541    -  CDS            lacI: LACI_ECOLI - Experimental evidence at protein level: Swiss-Prot protein existence level 1. Repressor of the lactose operon. Binds allolactose as an inducer. From Escherichia coli (strain K12).
   5542..5615    -  promoter       lacI promoter (fragment): lacI
   5676..5704    +  promoter       tac promoter: strong E. coli promoter; hybrid between the trp and lac UV5 promoters
   5710..5729    +  protein_bind   lac operator (symmetric): The lac repressor binds to the lac operator to inhibit transcription in E. coli. This inhibition can be relieved by adding lactose or isopropyl-β-D-thiogalactopyranoside (IPTG). The symmetric lac operator was optimized for tight binding of lac repressor. lac repressor encoded by lacI
   5764..6402    +  CDS            srpR: SRPR_PSEPU - Experimental evidence at protein level: Swiss-Prot protein existence level 1. In conjunction with SrpS represses the srpABC operon. From Pseudomonas putida (Arthrobacter siderocapsulatus).
   6429..6500    +  terminator     rrnB T1 terminator: transcription terminator T1 from the E. coli rrnB gene
   6516..6543    +  terminator     T7Te terminator: phage T7 early transcription terminator
   6578..6604    +  promoter       J23119(SpeI) promoter (fragment): bacterial promoter (Registry of Standard Biological Parts BBa J23119) modified to end with an SpeI site
   6658..7377    +  CDS            EYFP: enhanced YFP mammalian codon-optimized
>Addgene plasmid #49372 | pRF-SrpR | depositor full sequence | sequence record 73345 | Full Sequence
TAAGCTTGGCTGTTTTGGCGGATGAGAGAAGATTTTCAGCCTGATACAGATTAAATCAGAACGCAGAAGC
GGTCTGATAAAACAGAATTTGCCTGGCGGCAGTAGCGCGGTGGTCCCACCTGACCCCATGCCGAACTCAG
AAGTGAAACGCCGTAGCGCCGATGGTAGTGTGGGGTCTCCCCATGCGAGAGTAGGGAACTGCCAGGCATC
AAATAAAACGAAAGGCTCAGTCGAAAGACTGGGCCTTTCGTTTTATCTGTTGTTTGTCGGTGAACGCTCT
CCTGAGTAGGACAAATCCGCCGGGAGCGGATTTGAACGTTGCGAAGCAACGGCCCGGAGGGTGGCGGGCA
GGACGCCCGCCATAAACTGCCAGGCATCAAATTAAGCAGAAGGCCATCCTGACGGATGGCCTTTTTGCGT
TTCTACAAACTCTTTTGTTTATTTTTCTAAATACATTCAAATATGTATCCGCTCATGAGACAATAACCCT
GATAAATGCTTCAATAATATTGAAAAAGGAAGACTATGAGTATTCAACATTTCCGTGTCGCCCTTATTCC
CTTTTTTGCGGCATTTTGCCTTCCTGTTTTTGCTCACCCAGAAACGCTGGTGAAAGTAAAAGATGCTGAA
GATCAGTTGGGTGCACGAGTGGGTTACATCGAACTGGATCTCAACAGCGGTAAGATCCTTGAGAGTTTTC
GCCCCGAAGAACGTTTTCCAATGATGAGCACTTTTAAAGTTCTGCTATGTGGCGCGGTATTATCCCGTGT
TGACGCCGGGCAAGAGCAACTCGGTCGCCGCATACACTATTCTCAGAATGACTTGGTTGAGTACTCACCA
GTCACAGAAAAGCATCTTACGGATGGCATGACAGTAAGAGAATTATGCAGTGCTGCCATAACCATGAGTG
ATAACACTGCGGCCAACTTACTTCTGACAACGATCGGAGGACCGAAGGAGCTAACCGCTTTTTTGCACAA
CATGGGGGATCATGTAACTCGCCTTGATCGTTGGGAACCGGAGCTGAATGAAGCCATACCAAACGACGAG
CGTGACACCACGATGCCTGCAGCAATGGCAACAACGTTGCGCAAACTATTAACTGGCGAACTACTTACTC
TAGCTTCCCGGCAACAATTAATAGACTGGATGGAGGCGGATAAAGTTGCAGGACCACTTCTGCGCTCGGC
CCTTCCGGCTGGCTGGTTTATTGCTGATAAATCTGGAGCCGGTGAGCGTGGGTCTCGCGGTATCATTGCA
GCACTGGGGCCAGATGGTAAGCCCTCCCGTATCGTAGTTATCTACACGACGGGGAGTCAGGCAACTATGG
ATGAACGAAATAGACAGATCGCTGAGATAGGTGCCTCACTGATTAAGCATTGGTAACTGTCAGACCAAGT
TTACTCATATATACTTTAGATTGATT
[125 nt withheld, positions 1427-1551]
C
[141 nt withheld, positions 1553-1693]
CCTTTGACGTTGGAGTCCACGTTCTTTAATAGTGGACTCTTGTTCCAAACTTGAACAACACTCAACCCTA
TCTCGGGCTATTCTTTTGATTTATAAGGGATTTTGCCGATTTCGGCCTATTGGTTAAAAAATGAGCTGAT
TTAACAAAAATTTAACGCGAATTTTAACAAAATATTAACGTTTACAATTTAAAAGGATCTAGGTGAAGAT
CCTTTTTGATAATCTCATGACCAAAATCCCTTAACGTGAGTTTTCGTTCCACTGAGCGTCAGACCCCGTA
GAAAAGATCAAAGGATCTTCTTGAGATCCTTTTTTTCTGCGCGTAATCTGCTGCTTGCAAACAAAAAAAC
CACCGCTACCAGCGGTGGTTTGTTTGCCGGATCAAGAGCTACCAACTCTTTTTCCGAAGGTAACTGGCTT
CAGCAGAGCGCAGATACCAAATACTGTCCTTCTAGTGTAGCCGTAGTTAGGCCACCACTTCAAGAACTCT
GTAGCACCGCCTACATACCTCGCTCTGCTAATCCTGTTACCAGTCAGGCATTTGAGAAGCACACGGTCAC
ACTGCTTCCGGTAGTCAATAAACCGGTAAACCAGCAATAGACATAAGCGGCTATTTAACGACCCTGCCCT
GAACCGACGACCGGGTCGAATTTGCTTTCGAATTTCTGCCATTCATCCGCTTATTATCACTTATTCAGGC
GTAGCACCAGGCGTTTAAGGGCACCAATAACTGCCTTAAAAAAATTACGCCCCGCCCTGCCACTCATCGC
AGTACTGTTGTAATTCATTAAGCATTCTGCCGACATGGAAGCCATCACAGACGGCATGATGAACCTGAAT
CGCCAGCGGCATCAGCACCTTGTCGCCTTGCGTATAATATTTGCCCATGGCTAGCGGAGTGTATACTGGC
TTACTATGTTGGCACTGATGAGGGTGTCAGTGAAGTGCTTCATGTGGCAGGAGAAAAAAGGCTGCACCGG
TGCGTCAGCAGAATATGTGATACAGGATATATTCCGCTTCCTCGCTCACTGACTCGCTACGCTCGGTCGT
TCGACTGCGGCGAGCGGAAATGGCTTACGAACGGGGCGGAGATTTCCTGGAAGATGCCAGGAAGATACTT
AACAGGGAAGTGAGAGGGCCGCGGCAAAGCCGTTTTTCCATAGGCTCCGCCCCCCTGACAAGCATCACGA
AATCTGACGCTCAAATCAGTGGTGGCGAAACCCGACAGGACTATAAAGATACCAGGCGTTTCCCCCTGGC
GGCTCCCTCGTGCGCTCTCCTGTTCCTGCCTTTCGGTTTACCGGTGTCATTCCGCTGTTATGGCCGCGTT
TGTCTCATTCCACGCCTGACACTCAGTTCCGGGTAGGCAGTTCGCTCCAAGCTGGACTGTATGCACGAAC
CCCCCGTTCAGTCCGACCGCTGCGCCTTATCCGGTAACTATCGTCTTGAGTCCAACCCGGAAAGACATGC
AAAAGCACCACTGGCAGCAGCCACTGGTAATTGATTTAGAGGAGTTAGTCTTGAAGTCATGCGCCGGTTA
AGGCTAAACTGAAAGGACAAGTTTTGGTGACTGCGCTCCTCCAAGCCAGTTACCTCGGTTCAAAGAGTTG
GTAGCTCAGAGAACCTTCGAAAAACCGCCCTGCAAGGCGGTTTTTTCGTTTTCAGAGCAAGAGATTACGC
GCAGACCAAAACGATCTCAAGAAGATCATCTTATTAATCAGATAAAATATTTGCTCATGAGCCCGAAGTG
GCGAGCCCGATCTTCCCCATCGGTGATGTCGGCGATATAGGCGCCAGCAACCGCACCTGTGGCGCCGGTG
ATGCCGGCCACGATGCGTCCGGCGTAGAGGATCTGCTCATGTTTGACAGCTTATCATCGATGCATAATGT
GCCTGTCAAATGGACGAAGCAGGGATTCTGCAAACCCTATGCTACTCCCTCGAGCCGTCAATTGTCTGAT
TCGTTACCAATTATTAATTTTTAAAGTATGGGCAATCAATTGCTCCTGTTAAAATTGCTTTAGAAATACT
TTGGCAGCGGTTTGTTGTATTGAGTTTCATTTGCGCATTGGTTAAATGGAAAGTGACAGTACGCTCACTG
CAACCTAATATTTTTGAAATATCCCAAGAGCTTTTTCCTTCGCATGCCCACGCTAAACATTCTTTTTCTC
TTTTGGTTAAATCGTTGTTTGATTTATTATTTGCTATATTTATTTTTCGATAATTATCAACTAGAGAAGG
AACAATTAATGGTATGTTCATACACGCATGTAAAAATAAACTATCTATATAGTTGTCTTTTTCTGAATGT
GCAAAACTAAGCATTCCGAAGCCATTGTTAGCCGTATGAATAGGGAAACTAAACCCAGTGATAAGACCTG
ATGTTTTCGCTTCTTTAATTACATTTGGAGATTTTTTATTTACAGCATTGTTTTCAAATATATTCCAATT
AATTGGTGAATGATTGGAGTTAGAATAATCTACTATAGGATCATATTTTATTAAATTAGCGTCATCATAA
TATTGCCTCCATTTTTTAGGGTAATTATCTAGGATTGAAATATCAGATTTAACCATAGAATGAGGATAAA
TGATCGCGAGTAAATAATATTCACAATGTACCATTTTAGTCATATCAGATAAGCATTGATTAATATCATT
ATTGCTTCTACAAGCTTTAATTTTATTAATTATTCTGTATGTGTCGTCGGCATTTATGTTTTTCATCGAG
GCCTTTCCTGTGTGACCCGCTGGAATAGGATCTTATCACTGCCCGCTTTCCAGTCGGGAAACCTGTCGTG
CCAGCTGCATTAATGAATCGGCCAACGCGCGGGGAGAGGCGGTTTGCGTATTGGGCGCCAGGGTGGTTTT
TCTTTTCACCAGTGAGACTGGCAACAGCTGATTGCCCTTCACCGCCTGGCCCTGAGAGAGTTGCAGCAAG
CGGTCCACGCTGGTTTGCCCCAGCAGGCGAAAATCCTGTTTGATGGTGGTTAACGGCGGGATATAACATG
AGCTATCTTCGGTATCGTCGTATCCCACTACCGAGATATCCGCACCAACGCGCAGCCCGGACTCGGTAAT
GGCGCGCATTGCGCCCAGCGCCATCTGATCGTTGGCAACCAGCATCGCAGTGGGAACGATGCCCTCATTC
AGCATTTGCATGGTTTGTTGAAAACCGGACATGGCACTCCAGTCGCCTTCCCGTTCCGCTATCGGCTGAA
TTTGATTGCGAGTGAGATATTTATGCCAGCCAGCCAGACGCAGACGCGCCGAGACAGAACTTAATGGGCC
CGCTAACAGCGCGATTTGCTGGTGACCCAATGCGACCAGATGCTCCACGCCCAGTCGCGTACCGTCCTCA
TGGGAGAAAATAATACTGTTGATGGGTGTCTGGTCAGAGACATCAAGAAATAACGCCGGAACATTAGTGC
AGGCAGCTTCCACAGCAATGGCATCCTGGTCATCCAGCGGATAGTTAATGATCAGCCCACTGACGCGTTG
CGCGAGAAGATTGTGCACCGCCGCTTTACAGGCTTCGACGCCGCTTCGTTCTACCATCGACACCACCACG
CTGGCACCCAGTTGATCGGCGCGAGATTTAATCGCCGCGACAATTTGCGACGGCGCGTGCAGGGCCAGAC
TGGAGGTGGCAACGCCAATCAGCAACGACTGTTTGCCCGCCAGTTGTTGTGCCACGCGGTTGGGAATGTA
ATTCAGCTCCGCCATCGCCGCTTCCACTTTTTCCCGCGTTTTCGCAGAAACGTGGCTGGCCTGGTTCACC
ACGCGGGAAACGGTCTGATAAGAGACACCGGCATACTCTGCGACATCGTATAACGTTACTGGTTTCATAT
TCACCACCCTGAATTGACTCTCTTCCGGGCGCTATCATGCCATACCGCGAAAGGTTTTGCGCCATTCGAT
GGCGCGCCGCTTCGTCAGGCCACATAGCTTTCTTGTTCTGATCGGAACGATCGTTGGCTGTGTTGACAAT
TAATCATCGGCTCGTATAATGTGTGGAATTGTGAGCGCTCACAATTCTATGGACTATGTTTTCACACAGG
AAATACCAGGATGGCACGTAAAACCGCAGCAGAAGCAGAAGAAACCCGTCAGCGTATTATTGATGCAGCA
CTGGAAGTTTTTGTTGCACAGGGTGTTAGTGATGCAACCCTGGATCAGATTGCACGTAAAGCCGGTGTTA
CCCGTGGTGCAGTTTATTGGCATTTTAATGGTAAACTGGAAGTTCTGCAGGCAGTTCTGGCAAGCCGTCA
GCATCCGCTGGAACTGGATTTTACACCGGATCTGGGTATTGAACGTAGCTGGGAAGCAGTTGTTGTTGCA
ATGCTGGATGCAGTTCATAGTCCGCAGAGCAAACAGTTTAGCGAAATTCTGATTTATCAGGGTCTGGATG
AAAGCGGTCTGATTCATAATCGTATGGTTCAGGCAAGCGATCGTTTTCTGCAGTATATTCATCAGGTTCT
GCGTCATGCAGTTACCCAGGGTGAACTGCCGATTAATCTGGATCTGCAGACCAGCATTGGTGTTTTTAAA
GGTCTGATTACCGGTCTGCTGTATGAAGGTCTGCGTAGCAAAGATCAGCAGGCACAGATTATCAAAGTTG
CACTGGGTAGCTTTTGGGCACTGCTGCGTGAACCGCCTCGTTTTCTGCTGTGTGAAGAAGCACAGATTAA
ACAGGTGAAATCCTTCGAATAACTAGGGCCCATACCCCCAGGCATCAAATAAAACGAAAGGCTCAGTCGA
AAGACTGGGCCTTTCGTTTTATCTGTTGTTTGTCGGTGAACGCTCTCTACTAGAGTCACACTGGCTCACC
TTCGGGTGGGCCTTTCTGCGTTTATACGACGTACGGTGGAAGATTCGTTACCAATTGACAGCTAGCTCAG
TCCTAGGTATATACATACATGCTTGTTTGTTTGTAAACTACTAGAGAAAGAGGAGAAATACTAGATGGTG
AGCAAGGGCGAGGAGCTGTTCACCGGGGTGGTGCCCATCCTGGTCGAGCTGGACGGCGACGTAAACGGCC
ACAAGTTCAGCGTGTCCGGCGAGGGCGAGGGCGATGCCACCTACGGCAAGCTGACCCTGAAGTTCATCTG
CACCACCGGCAAGCTGCCCGTGCCCTGGCCCACCCTCGTGACCACCTTCGGCTACGGCCTGCAATGCTTC
GCCCGCTACCCCGACCACATGAAGCTGCACGACTTCTTCAAGTCCGCCATGCCCGAAGGCTACGTCCAGG
AGCGCACCATCTTCTTCAAGGACGACGGCAACTACAAGACCCGCGCCGAGGTGAAGTTCGAGGGCGACAC
CCTGGTGAACCGCATCGAGCTGAAGGGCATCGACTTCAAGGAGGACGGCAACATCCTGGGGCACAAGCTG
GAGTACAACTACAACAGCCACAACGTCTATATCATGGCCGACAAGCAGAAGAACGGCATCAAGGTGAACT
TCAAGATCCGCCACAACATCGAGGACGGCAGCGTGCAGCTCGCCGACCACTACCAGCAGAACACCCCCAT
CGGCGACGGCCCCGTGCTGCTGCCCGACAACCACTACCTGAGCTACCAGTCCGCCCTGAGCAAAGACCCC
AACGAGAAGCGCGATCACATGGTCCTGCTGGAGTTCGTGACCGCCGCCGGGATCACTCTCGGCATGGACG
AGCTGTACAAGTAA
