>Addgene plasmid #49372 | pRF-SrpR | depositor partial sequence | sequence record 73346 | SrpR coding sequence
ATGGCACGTAAAACCGCAGCAGAAGCAGAAGAAACCCGTCAGCGTATTATTGATGCAGCACTGGAAGTTT
TTGTTGCACAGGGTGTTAGTGATGCAACCCTGGATCAGATTGCACGTAAAGCCGGTGTTACCCGTGGTGC
AGTTTATTGGCATTTTAATGGTAAACTGGAAGTTCTGCAGGCAGTTCTGGCAAGCCGTCAGCATCCGCTG
GAACTGGATTTTACACCGGATCTGGGTATTGAACGTAGCTGGGAAGCAGTTGTTGTTGCAATGCTGGATG
CAGTTCATAGTCCGCAGAGCAAACAGTTTAGCGAAATTCTGATTTATCAGGGTCTGGATGAAAGCGGTCT
GATTCATAATCGTATGGTTCAGGCAAGCGATCGTTTTCTGCAGTATATTCATCAGGTTCTGCGTCATGCA
GTTACCCAGGGTGAACTGCCGATTAATCTGGATCTGCAGACCAGCATTGGTGTTTTTAAAGGTCTGATTA
CCGGTCTGCTGTATGAAGGTCTGCGTAGCAAAGATCAGCAGGCACAGATTATCAAAGTTGCACTGGGTAG
CTTTTGGGCACTGCTGCGTGAACCGCCTCGTTTTCTGCTGTGTGAAGAAGCACAGATTAAACAGGTGAAA
TCCTTCGAATAA
