>Addgene plasmid #49372 | pRF-SrpR | depositor partial sequence | sequence record 73347 | YFP promoter (SrpR operator sequence listed in capital letters)
TTCGTTACCAATTGACAGCTAGCTCAGTCCTAGGTATATACATACATGCTTGTTTGTTTGTAAAC
