>Addgene plasmid #49372 | pRF-SrpR | addgene partial sequence | sequence record 75653 | pBad-rev
TCCGCCAAAACAGCCAAGCTTATTACTTGTACAGCTCGTCCATGCCGAGAGTGATCCCGGCGGCGGTCAC
GAACTCCAGCAGGACCATGTGATCGCGCTTCTCGTTGGGGTCTTTGCTCAGGGCGGACTGGTAGCTCAGG
TAGTGGTTGTCGGGCAGCAGCACGGGGCCGTCGCCGATGGGGGTGTTCTGCTGGTAGTGGTCGGCGAGCT
GCACGCTGCCGTCCTCGATGTTGTGGCGGATCTTGAAGTTCACCTTGATGCCGTTCTTCTGCTTGTCGGC
CATGATATAGACGTTGTGGCTGTTGTAGTTGTACTCCAGCTTGTGCCCCAGGATGTTGCCGTCCTCCTTG
AAGTCGATGCCCTTCAGCTCGATGCGGTTCACCAGGGTGTCGCCCTCGAACTTCACCTCGGCGCGGGTCT
TGTAGTTGCCGTCGTCCTTGAAGAAGATGGTGCGCTCCTGGACGTAGCCTTCGGGCATGGCGGACTTGAA
GAAGTCGTGCAGCTTCATGTGGTCGGGGTAGCGGGCGAAGCATTGCAGGCCGTAGCCGAAGGTGGTCACG
AGGGTGGGCCAGGGCACGGGCAGCTTGCCGGTGGTGCAGATGAACTTCAGGGTCAGCTTGCCGTAGGTGG
CATCGCCCTCGCCCTCGCCGGACACGCTGAACTTGTGGCCGTTTACGTCGCCGTCCAGCTCGACCAGGAT
GGGCACCACCCCGGTGAACAGCTCCTCGCCCTTGCTCACCATCTAGTATTTCTCCTCTTTCTCTAGTAGT
TTACAAACAAACAAGCATGTATGTATATACCTAGGACTGAGCTAGCTGTCAATTGGTAACGAATCTTCCA
CCGTACGTCGTATAAACGCAGAAAGGCCCACCCGAAGGTGAGCCAGTGTGACTCTAGTAGAGAGCGTTCA
CCGACAAACAACAGA
