>Addgene plasmid #49372 | pRF-SrpR | addgene partial sequence | sequence record 75655 | EGFP_N
CCGGTGAACAGCTCCTCGCCCTTGCTCACCATCTAGTATTTCTCCTCTTTCTCTAGTAGTTTACAAACAA
ACAAGCATGTATGTATATACCTAGGACTGAGCTAGCTGTCAATTGGTAACGAATCTTCCACCGTACGTCG
TATAAACGCAGAAAGGCCCACCCGAAGGTGAGCCAGTGTGACTCTAGTAGAGAGCGTTCACCGACAAACA
ACAGATAAAACGAAAGGCCCAGTCTTTCGACTGAGCCTTTCGTTTTATTTGATGCCTGGGGGTATGGGCC
CTAGTTATTCGAAGGATTTCACCTGTTTAATCTGTGCTTCTTCACACAGCAGAAAACGAGGCGGTTCACG
CAGCAGTGCCCAAAAGCTACCCAGTGCAACTTTGATAATCTGTGCCTGCTGATCTTTGCTACGCAGACCT
TCATACAGCAGACCGGTAATCAGACCTTTAAAAACACCAATGCTGGTCTGCAGATCCAGATTAATCGGCA
GTTCACCCTGGGTAACTGCATGACGCAGAACCTGATGAATATACTGCAGAAAACGATCGCTTGCCTGAAC
CATACGATTATGAATCAGACCGCTTTCATCCAGACCCTGATAAATCAGAATTTCGCTAAACTGTTTGCTC
TGCGGACTATGAACTGCATCCAGCATTGCAACAACAACTGCTTCCCAGCTACGTTCAATACCCAGATCCG
GTGTAAAATCCAGTTCCAGCGGATGCTGACGGCTTGCCAGAACTGCCTGCAGAACTTCCAGTTTACCATT
AAAATGCCAATAAACTGCACCACGGGTAACACCGGCTTTACGTGCAATCTGATCCAGGGTTGCATCACTA
ACACCCTGTGCAACAAAAACTTCCAGTGCTGCATCAATAATACGCTGACGGGTTTCTTCTGCTTCTGCTG
CGGTTTTACGTGCCATCCTGGTATTTCCTGTGTGAAAACATAGTCCATAGAATTGTGAGCGCTCACAATT
CCACACATTATACGAGCCGA
