>Addgene plasmid #49372 | pRF-SrpR | addgene partial sequence | sequence record 75658 | lacI-F
AGGGCAATCAGCTGTTGCCAGTCTCACTGGTGAAAAGAAAAACCACCCTGGCGCCCAATACGCAAACCGC
CTCTCCCCGCGCGTTGGCCGATTCATTAATGCAGCTGGCACGACAGGTTTCCCGACTGGAAAGCGGGCAG
TGATAAGATCCTATTCCAGCGGGTCACACAGGAAAGGCCTCGATGAAAAACATAAATGCCGACGACACAT
ACAGAATAATTAATAAAATTAAAGCTTGTAGAAGCAATAATGATATTAATCAATGCTTATCTGATATGAC
TAAAATGGTACATTGTGAATATTATTTACTCGCGATCATTTATCCTCATTCTATGGTTAAATCTGATATT
TCAATCCTAGATAATTACCCTAAAAAATGGAGGCAATATTATGATGACGCTAATTTAATAAAATATGATC
CTATAGTAGATTATTCTAACTCCAATCATTCACCAATTAATTGGAATATATTTGAAAACAATGCTGTAAA
TAAAAAATCTCCAAATGTAATTAAAGAAGCGAAAACATCAGGTCTTATCACTGGGTTTAGTTTCCCTATT
CATACGGCTAACAATGGCTTCGGAATGCTTAGTTTTGCACATTCAGAAAAAGACAACTATATAGATAGTT
TATTTTTACATGCGTGTATGAACATACCATTAATTGTTCCTTCTCTAGTTGATAATTATCGAAAAATAAA
TATAGCAAATAATAAATCAAACAACGATTTAACCAAAAGAGAAAAAGAATGTTTAGCGTGGGCATGCGAA
GGAAAAAGCTCTTGGGATATTTCAAAAATATTAGGTTGCAGTGAGCGTACTGTCACTTTCCATTTAACCA
ATGCGCAAATGAAACTCAATACAACAAACCGCTGCCAAAGTATTTCTAAAGCAATTTTAACAGGAGCAAT
TGATTGCCCATACTTTAAAAATTAATAATTGGTAACGAATCAGACAATTGACGGCTCGAGGGAGTAGCAT
AGGGTTTGCAGAATCCCTG
